Addgene plasmid #139639: PTPRA_C723S-GFP fusion
Purpose: GFP-tagged gene expression
Depositing lab: Markku Varjosalo. Publication: PTPRA Phosphatase Regulates GDNF-Dependent RET Signaling and Inhibits the RET Mutant MEN2A Oncogenic Potential. Yadav L, Pietila E, Ohman T, Liu X, Mahato AK, Sidorova Y, Lehti K, Saarma M, Varjosalo M. iScience. 2020 Feb 21;23(2):100871. doi: 10.1016/j.isci.2020.100871. Epub 2020 Jan 31. PubMed 32062451.
Backbone
  Vector backbone: pcDNA5/FRT/TO
  Vector type: Mammalian Expression
  Selectable markers: Hygromycin
Growth in bacteria
  Bacterial resistance: Ampicillin, 100 μg/mL
  Growth temperature: 37°C
  Growth strain: DH5alpha
  Copy number: High Copy
Gene/Insert
  Gene/Insert name: PTPRA_C723S
  Species: H. sapiens (human)
  Mutation: C723S
  Entrez Gene: PTPRA (a.k.a. HEPTP, HLPR, HPTPA, HPTPalpha, LRP, PTPA, PTPRL2, R-PTP-alpha, RPTPA)
  Promoter: CMV
  Tag / fusion protein: GFP (C terminal on backbone)
  Cloning method: Gateway Cloning
  Sequencing primers: 5′ CMV forward; 3′ BGH reverse
Terms and licenses: Academic/Nonprofit Terms; Industry Terms: Not Available to Industry
How to cite: PTPRA_C723S-GFP fusion was a gift from Markku Varjosalo (Addgene plasmid # 139639 ; http://n2t.net/addgene:139639 ; RRID:Addgene_139639)
