[The description below was written by a language model from this plasmid's Addgene catalogue record and pLannotate feature annotations shown in this document.]
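Description:
PTPRA_C723S-GFP fusion is a mammalian expression plasmid built on the pcDNA5/FRT/TO backbone. It carries human PTPRA (receptor-type protein tyrosine phosphatase alpha) with a cysteine-to-serine substitution at residue 723, fused at its C terminus to EGFP. The open reading frame was introduced by Gateway cloning and sits between attB1 and attB2 sites, with the backbone-encoded EGFP immediately downstream of attB2. The record does not state the functional consequence of the C723S change. Transcription is driven by the CMV immediate-early enhancer and promoter and terminated by the bovine growth hormone polyadenylation signal. Directly after the CMV promoter the annotation tool reports short hits to tet-regulated promoters. These correspond to the tandem tet operator sequences of the "TO" backbone, which make expression repressible in cells that produce the Tet repressor and inducible with tetracycline or doxycycline.

Downstream of the expression cassette lies an FRT site directly abutting a hygromycin resistance coding sequence followed by an SV40 polyadenylation signal. No intact promoter is annotated in front of this gene. In this vector family, FLP-mediated recombination into a genomic FRT site in a suitable host line places the gene behind a resident promoter, so hygromycin selects for single-copy, isogenic stable integrants. The plasmid can also be used for transient transfection. In bacteria it is maintained by a high-copy ColE1/pUC-type origin and ampicillin resistance (bla). The depositor and repository sequences are both 8,334 nt and show the same features, differing only in their start coordinate. The stated purpose is GFP-tagged gene expression, and the associated study concerns PTPRA regulation of GDNF-dependent RET signalling.
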