Features (pLannotate 1.2.2; 24 found; start..end, strand, type, name):
     28..80      -  misc_feature   bom (fragment): basis of mobility region from pBR322
    235..614     +  enhancer       CMV enhancer: human cytomegalovirus immediate early enhancer
    615..818     +  promoter       CMV promoter: human cytomegalovirus (CMV) immediate early promoter
    820..839     +  promoter       PLtetO-1 promoter (fragment): modified phage lambda PL promoter with tet operator sites (Lutz and Bujard, 1997)
    841..860     +  promoter       PLtetO-1 promoter (fragment): modified phage lambda PL promoter with tet operator sites (Lutz and Bujard, 1997)
    868..901     +  promoter       TRE3GV promoter (fragment): 3rd-generation Tet-responsive promoter that can be activated by binding of Tet-On® 3G, optimized for retroviral and lentiviral vectors
   1036..1060    +  protein_bind   attB1: mutant version of attB; recombination site for the Gateway® BP reaction BP Clonase™
   1066..3444    +  CDS            PTPRA: PTPRA_HUMAN - Also known as PTPA, PTPRL2. Experimental evidence at protein level: Swiss-Prot protein existence level 1. Tyrosine protein phosphatase which is involved in integrin- mediated focal adhesion formation (By similarity). Following integrin engagement, specifically recruits BCAR3, BCAR1 and CRK to focal adhesions thereby promoting SRC-mediated phosphorylation of BRAC1 and the subsequent activation of PAK and small GTPase RAC1 and CDC42 (By similarity). From Homo sapiens (Human).
   3449..3473    -  protein_bind   attB2: mutant version of attB; recombination site for the Gateway® BP reaction BP Clonase™
   3487..4203    +  CDS            EGFP: EGFP is a basic (constitutively fluorescent) green fluorescent protein published in 1996, derived from Aequorea victoria. It is reported to be a rapidly-maturing weak dimer with moderate acid sensitivity.
   4292..4516    +  polyA_signal   bGH poly(A) signal: bovine growth hormone polyadenylation signal
   4520..4541    +  promoter       SV40 promoter (fragment): SV40 enhancer and early promoter
   4562..4795    +  rep_origin     f1 ori (fragment) (sequence partly withheld): f1 bacteriophage origin of replication; arrow indicates direction of (+) strand synthesis
   4800..4847    +  protein_bind   FRT: FLP-mediated recombination occurs in the 8-bp core sequence TCTAGAAA (Turan and Bode, 2011). FLP recombinase from the Saccharomyces cerevisiae 2μ plasmid
   4855..5877    +  CDS            HygR: aminoglycoside phosphotransferase from E. coli; aph(4)-Ia; confers resistance to hygromycin
   5887..6012    +  CDS            ble (fragment): BLE_KLEPN - Experimental evidence at protein level: Swiss-Prot protein existence level 1. Binding protein with a strong affinity to the bleomycin family of antibiotics. Binds to CL990; an antimitotic-antibiotic compound. From Klebsiella pneumoniae.
   6007..6128    +  polyA_signal   SV40 poly(A) signal: SV40 polyadenylation signal
   6201..6217    -  protein_bind   lac operator: The lac repressor binds to the lac operator to inhibit transcription in E. coli. This inhibition can be relieved by adding lactose or isopropyl-β-D-thiogalactopyranoside (IPTG). lac repressor encoded by lacI
   6225..6255    -  promoter       lac promoter: promoter for the E. coli lac operon
   6270..6291    -  protein_bind   CAP binding site: CAP binding activates transcription in the presence of cAMP. E. coli catabolite activator protein
   6304..6396    -  CDS            lacI (fragment): lac repressor; lacI; The lac repressor binds to the lac operator to inhibit transcription in E. coli. This inhibition can be relieved by adding lactose or isopropyl-β-D-thiogalactopyranoside (IPTG).
   6579..7167    -  rep_origin     ori: high-copy-number ColE1/pMB1/pBR322/pUC origin of replication
   7338..8198    -  CDS            AmpR: β-lactamase; bla; confers resistance to ampicillin, carbenicillin, and related antibiotics
   8199..8303    -  promoter       AmpR promoter: bla
>Addgene plasmid #139639 | PTPRA_C723S-GFP fusion | depositor full sequence | sequence record 270441 | PTPRA_C723S-GFP fusion sequence 8334 bps
GACGGATCGGGAGATCTCCCGATCCCCTATGGTGCACTCTCAGTACAATCTGCTCTGATGCCGCATAGTT
AAGCCAGTATCTGCTCCCTGCTTGTGTGTTGGAGGTCGCTGAGTAGTGCGCGAGCAAAATTTAAGCTACA
ACAAGGCAAGGCTTGACCGACAATTGCATGAAGAATCTGCTTAGGGTTAGGCGTTTTGCGCTGCTTCGCG
ATGTACGGGCCAGATATACGCGTTGACATTGATTATTGACTAGTTATTAATAGTAATCAATTACGGGGTC
ATTAGTTCATAGCCCATATATGGAGTTCCGCGTTACATAACTTACGGTAAATGGCCCGCCTGGCTGACCG
CCCAACGACCCCCGCCCATTGACGTCAATAATGACGTATGTTCCCATAGTAACGCCAATAGGGACTTTCC
ATTGACGTCAATGGGTGGAGTATTTACGGTAAACTGCCCACTTGGCAGTACATCAAGTGTATCATATGCC
AAGTACGCCCCCTATTGACGTCAATGACGGTAAATGGCCCGCCTGGCATTATGCCCAGTACATGACCTTA
TGGGACTTTCCTACTTGGCAGTACATCTACGTATTAGTCATCGCTATTACCATGGTGATGCGGTTTTGGC
AGTACATCAATGGGCGTGGATAGCGGTTTGACTCACGGGGATTTCCAAGTCTCCACCCCATTGACGTCAA
TGGGAGTTTGTTTTGGCACCAAAATCAACGGGACTTTCCAAAATGTCGTAACAACTCCGCCCCATTGACG
CAAATGGGCGGTAGGCGTGTACGGTGGGAGGTCTATATAAGCAGAGCTCTCCCTATCAGTGATAGAGATC
TCCCTATCAGTGATAGAGATCGTCGACGAGCTCGTTTAGTGAACCGTCAGATCGCCTGGAGACGCCATCC
ACGCTGTTTTGACCTCCATAGAAGACACCGGGACCGATCCAGCCTCCGGACTCTAGCGTTTAAACTTAAG
CTTGGTACCGAGCTCGGATCCACTAGTCCAGTGTGGTGGAATTCTGCAGATATCAACAAGTTTGTACAAA
AAAGCAGGCTCCACCATGGATTCCTGGTTCATTCTTGTTCTGCTCGGCAGTGGTCTGATATGTGTCAGTG
CCAACAATGCTACCACAGTTGCACCTTCTGTAGGAATTACAAGATTAATTAACTCATCAACGGCAGAACC
AGTTAAAGAAGAGGCCAAAACTTCAAATCCAACTTCTTCACTAACTTCTCTTTCTGTGGCACCAACATTC
AGCCCAAATATAACTCTGGGACCCACCTATTTAACCACTGTCAATTCTTCAGACTCTGACAATGGGACCA
CAAGAACAGCAAGCACCAATTCTATAGGCATTACAATTTCACCAAATGGAACGTGGCTTCCAGATAACCA
GTTCACGGATGCCAGAACAGAACCCTGGGAGGGGAATTCCAGCACCGCAGCAACCACTCCAGAAACTTTC
CCTCCTTCAGATGAGACACCAATTATTGCGGTGATGGTGGCCCTGTCCTCTCTGCTAGTGATCGTGTTTA
TTATCATAGTTTTGTACATGTTAAGGTTTAAGAAATACAAGCAAGCTGGGAGCCATTCCAATTCTTTCCG
CTTATCCAACGGCCGCACTGAGGATGTGGAGCCCCAGAGTGTGCCACTTCTGGCCAGATCCCCAAGCACC
AACAGGAAATACCCACCCCTGCCCGTGGACAAGCTGGAAGAGGAAATTAACCGGAGAATGGCAGACGACA
ATAAGCTCTTCAGGGAGGAATTCAACGCTCTCCCTGCATGTCCTATCCAGGCCACCTGTGAGGCTGCTTC
CAAGGAGGAAAACAAGGAAAAAAATCGATATGTAAACATCTTGCCTTATGACCACTCTAGAGTCCACCTG
ACACCGGTTGAAGGGGTTCCAGATTCTGATTACATCAATGCTTCATTCATCAACGGTTACCAAGAAAAGA
ACAAATTCATTGCTGCACAAGGACCAAAAGAAGAAACGGTGAATGATTTCTGGCGGATGATCTGGGAACA
AAACACAGCCACCATCGTCATGGTTACCAACCTGAAGGAGAGAAAGGAGTGCAAGTGCGCCCAGTACTGG
CCAGACCAAGGCTGCTGGACCTATGGGAATATTCGGGTGTCTGTAGAGGATGTGACTGTCCTGGTGGACT
ACACAGTACGGAAGTTCTGCATCCAGCAGGTGGGCGACATGACCAACAGAAAGCCACAGCGCCTCATCAC
TCAGTTCCACTTTACCAGCTGGCCAGACTTTGGGGTGCCTTTTACCCCGATCGGCATGCTCAAGTTCCTC
AAGAAGGTGAAGGCCTGTAACCCTCAGTATGCAGGGGCCATCGTGGTCCACTGCAGTGCAGGTGTAGGGC
GTACAGGTACCTTTGTCGTCATTGATGCCATGCTGGACATGATGCATACAGAACGGAAGGTGGACGTGTA
TGGCTTTGTGAGCCGGATCCGGGCACAGCGCTGCCAGATGGTGCAAACCGATATGCAGTATGTCTTCATA
TACCAAGCCCTTCTGGAGCATTATCTCTATGGAGATACAGAACTGGAAGTGACCTCTCTAGAAACCCACC
TGCAGAAAATTTACAACAAAATCCCAGGGACCAGCAACAATGGATTAGAGGAGGAGTTTAAGAAGTTAAC
ATCAATCAAAATCCAGAATGACAAGATGCGGACTGGAAACCTTCCAGCCAACATGAAGAAGAACCGTGTT
TTACAGATCATTCCATATGAATTCAACAGAGTGATCATTCCAGTTAAGCGGGGCGAAGAGAATACAGACT
ATGTGAACGCATCCTTTATTGATGGCTACCGGCAGAAGGACTCCTATATCGCCAGCCAGGGCCCTCTTCT
CCACACAATTGAGGACTTCTGGCGAATGATCTGGGAGTGGAAATCCTGCTCTATCGTGATGCTAACAGAA
CTGGAGGAGAGAGGCCAGGAGAAGTGTGCCCAGTACTGGCCATCTGATGGACTGGTGTCCTATGGAGATA
TTACAGTGGAACTGAAGAAGGAGGAGGAATGTGAGAGCTACACCGTCCGAGACCTCCTGGTCACCAACAC
CAGGGAGAATAAGAGCCGGCAGATCCGGCAGTTCCACTTCCATGGCTGGCCTGAAGTGGGCATCCCCAGT
GACGGAAAGGGCATGATCAGCATCATCGCCGCCGTGCAGAAGCAGCAGCAGCAGTCAGGGAACCACCCCA
TCACCGTGCACTCCAGCGCCGGGGCAGGAAGGACGGGGACCTTCTGTGCCCTGAGCACCGTCCTGGAGCG
TGTGAAAGCAGAGGGGATTTTGGATGTCTTCCAGACTGTCAAGAGCCTGCGGCTACAGAGGCCACACATG
GTCCAGACACTGGAACAGTATGAGTTCTGCTACAAGGTGGTGCAGGAGTATATTGATGCATTCTCAGATT
ATGCCAACTTCAAGTTGGACCCAGCTTTCTTGTACAAAGTGGTGAGCTCCGCCACCATGGTGAGCAAGGG
CGAGGAGCTGTTCACCGGGGTGGTGCCCATCCTGGTCGAGCTGGACGGCGACGTAAACGGCCACAAGTTC
AGCGTGTCCGGCGAGGGCGAGGGCGATGCCACCTACGGCAAGCTGACCCTGAAGTTCATCTGCACCACCG
GCAAGCTGCCCGTGCCCTGGCCCACCCTCGTGACCACCCTGACCTACGGCGTGCAGTGCTTCAGCCGCTA
CCCCGACCACATGAAGCAGCACGACTTCTTCAAGTCCGCCATGCCCGAAGGCTACGTCCAGGAGCGCACC
ATCTTCTTCAAGGACGACGGCAACTACAAGACCCGCGCCGAGGTGAAGTTCGAGGGCGACACCCTGGTGA
ACCGCATCGAGCTGAAGGGCATCGACTTCAAGGAGGACGGCAACATCCTGGGGCACAAGCTGGAGTACAA
CTACAACAGCCACAACGTCTATATCATGGCCGACAAGCAGAAGAACGGCATCAAGGTGAACTTCAAGATC
CGCCACAACATCGAGGACGGCAGCGTGCAGCTCGCCGACCACTACCAGCAGAACACCCCCATCGGCGACG
GCCCCGTGCTGCTGCCCGACAACCACTACCTGAGCACCCAGTCCGCCCTGAGCAAAGACCCCAACGAGAA
GCGCGATCACATGGTCCTGCTGGAGTTCGTGACCGCCGCCGGGATCACTCTCGGCATGGACGAGCTGTAC
AAGCACCGGTCCACGTGACGTAAGCTAGATCCAGCACAGTGGCGGCCGCTCGAGTCTAGAGGGCCCGTTT
AAACCCGCTGATCAGCCTCGACTGTGCCTTCTAGTTGCCAGCCATCTGTTGTTTGCCCCTCCCCCGTGCC
TTCCTTGACCCTGGAAGGTGCCACTCCCACTGTCCTTTCCTAATAAAATGAGGAAATTGCATCGCATTGT
CTGAGTAGGTGTCATTCTATTCTGGGGGGTGGGGTGGGGCAGGACAGCAAGGGGGAGGATTGGGAAGACA
ATAGCAGGCATGCTGGGGATGCGGTGGGCTCTATGGCTTCTGAGGCGGAAAGAACCAGCTGGGGCTCTAG
GGGGTATCCCC
[124 nt withheld, positions 4562-4685]
C
[91 nt withheld, positions 4687-4777]
AGGGTGATGGTTCACGTACCTAGAAGTTCCTATTCCGAAGTTCCTATTCTCTAGAAAGTATAGGAACTTC
CTTGGCCAAAAAGCCTGAACTCACCGCGACGTCTGTCGAGAAGTTTCTGATCGAAAAGTTCGACAGCGTC
TCCGACCTGATGCAGCTCTCGGAGGGCGAAGAATCTCGTGCTTTCAGCTTCGATGTAGGAGGGCGTGGAT
ATGTCCTGCGGGTAAATAGCTGCGCCGATGGTTTCTACAAAGATCGTTATGTTTATCGGCACTTTGCATC
GGCCGCGCTCCCGATTCCGGAAGTGCTTGACATTGGGGAATTCAGCGAGAGCCTGACCTATTGCATCTCC
CGCCGTGCACAGGGTGTCACGTTGCAAGACCTGCCTGAAACCGAACTGCCCGCTGTTCTGCAGCCGGTCG
CGGAGGCCATGGATGCGATCGCTGCGGCCGATCTTAGCCAGACGAGCGGGTTCGGCCCATTCGGACCGCA
AGGAATCGGTCAATACACTACATGGCGTGATTTCATATGCGCGATTGCTGATCCCCATGTGTATCACTGG
CAAACTGTGATGGACGACACCGTCAGTGCGTCCGTCGCGCAGGCTCTCGATGAGCTGATGCTTTGGGCCG
AGGACTGCCCCGAAGTCCGGCACCTCGTGCACGCGGATTTCGGCTCCAACAATGTCCTGACGGACAATGG
CCGCATAACAGCGGTCATTGACTGGAGCGAGGCGATGTTCGGGGATTCCCAATACGAGGTCGCCAACATC
TTCTTCTGGAGGCCGTGGTTGGCTTGTATGGAGCAGCAGACGCGCTACTTCGAGCGGAGGCATCCGGAGC
TTGCAGGATCGCCGCGGCTCCGGGCGTATATGCTCCGCATTGGTCTTGACCAACTCTATCAGAGCTTGGT
TGACGGCAATTTCGATGATGCAGCTTGGGCGCAGGGTCGATGCGACGCAATCGTCCGATCCGGAGCCGGG
ACTGTCGGGCGTACACAAATCGCCCGCAGAAGCGCGGCCGTCTGGACCGATGGCTGTGTAGAAGTACTCG
CCGATAGTGGAAACCGACGCCCCAGCACTCGTCCGAGGGCAAAGGAATAGCACGTACTACGAGATTTCGA
TTCCACCGCCGCCTTCTATGAAAGGTTGGGCTTCGGAATCGTTTTCCGGGACGCCGGCTGGATGATCCTC
CAGCGCGGGGATCTCATGCTGGAGTTCTTCGCCCACCCCAACTTGTTTATTGCAGCTTATAATGGTTACA
AATAAAGCAATAGCATCACAAATTTCACAAATAAAGCATTTTTTTCACTGCATTCTAGTTGTGGTTTGTC
CAAACTCATCAATGTATCTTATCATGTCTGTATACCGTCGACCTCTAGCTAGAGCTTGGCGTAATCATGG
TCATAGCTGTTTCCTGTGTGAAATTGTTATCCGCTCACAATTCCACACAACATACGAGCCGGAAGCATAA
AGTGTAAAGCCTGGGGTGCCTAATGAGTGAGCTAACTCACATTAATTGCGTTGCGCTCACTGCCCGCTTT
CCAGTCGGGAAACCTGTCGTGCCAGCTGCATTAATGAATCGGCCAACGCGCGGGGAGAGGCGGTTTGCGT
ATTGGGCGCTCTTCCGCTTCCTCGCTCACTGACTCGCTGCGCTCGGTCGTTCGGCTGCGGCGAGCGGTAT
CAGCTCACTCAAAGGCGGTAATACGGTTATCCACAGAATCAGGGGATAACGCAGGAAAGAACATGTGAGC
AAAAGGCCAGCAAAAGGCCAGGAACCGTAAAAAGGCCGCGTTGCTGGCGTTTTTCCATAGGCTCCGCCCC
CCTGACGAGCATCACAAAAATCGACGCTCAAGTCAGAGGTGGCGAAACCCGACAGGACTATAAAGATACC
AGGCGTTTCCCCCTGGAAGCTCCCTCGTGCGCTCTCCTGTTCCGACCCTGCCGCTTACCGGATACCTGTC
CGCCTTTCTCCCTTCGGGAAGCGTGGCGCTTTCTCATAGCTCACGCTGTAGGTATCTCAGTTCGGTGTAG
GTCGTTCGCTCCAAGCTGGGCTGTGTGCACGAACCCCCCGTTCAGCCCGACCGCTGCGCCTTATCCGGTA
ACTATCGTCTTGAGTCCAACCCGGTAAGACACGACTTATCGCCACTGGCAGCAGCCACTGGTAACAGGAT
TAGCAGAGCGAGGTATGTAGGCGGTGCTACAGAGTTCTTGAAGTGGTGGCCTAACTACGGCTACACTAGA
AGAACAGTATTTGGTATCTGCGCTCTGCTGAAGCCAGTTACCTTCGGAAAAAGAGTTGGTAGCTCTTGAT
CCGGCAAACAAACCACCGCTGGTAGCGGTGGTTTTTTTGTTTGCAAGCAGCAGATTACGCGCAGAAAAAA
AGGATCTCAAGAAGATCCTTTGATCTTTTCTACGGGGTCTGACGCTCAGTGGAACGAAAACTCACGTTAA
GGGATTTTGGTCATGAGATTATCAAAAAGGATCTTCACCTAGATCCTTTTAAATTAAAAATGAAGTTTTA
AATCAATCTAAAGTATATATGAGTAAACTTGGTCTGACAGTTACCAATGCTTAATCAGTGAGGCACCTAT
CTCAGCGATCTGTCTATTTCGTTCATCCATAGTTGCCTGACTCCCCGTCGTGTAGATAACTACGATACGG
GAGGGCTTACCATCTGGCCCCAGTGCTGCAATGATACCGCGAGACCCACGCTCACCGGCTCCAGATTTAT
CAGCAATAAACCAGCCAGCCGGAAGGGCCGAGCGCAGAAGTGGTCCTGCAACTTTATCCGCCTCCATCCA
GTCTATTAATTGTTGCCGGGAAGCTAGAGTAAGTAGTTCGCCAGTTAATAGTTTGCGCAACGTTGTTGCC
ATTGCTACAGGCATCGTGGTGTCACGCTCGTCGTTTGGTATGGCTTCATTCAGCTCCGGTTCCCAACGAT
CAAGGCGAGTTACATGATCCCCCATGTTGTGCAAAAAAGCGGTTAGCTCCTTCGGTCCTCCGATCGTTGT
CAGAAGTAAGTTGGCCGCAGTGTTATCACTCATGGTTATGGCAGCACTGCATAATTCTCTTACTGTCATG
CCATCCGTAAGATGCTTTTCTGTGACTGGTGAGTACTCAACCAAGTCATTCTGAGAATAGTGTATGCGGC
GACCGAGTTGCTCTTGCCCGGCGTCAATACGGGATAATACCGCGCCACATAGCAGAACTTTAAAAGTGCT
CATCATTGGAAAACGTTCTTCGGGGCGAAAACTCTCAAGGATCTTACCGCTGTTGAGATCCAGTTCGATG
TAACCCACTCGTGCACCCAACTGATCTTCAGCATCTTTTACTTTCACCAGCGTTTCTGGGTGAGCAAAAA
CAGGAAGGCAAAATGCCGCAAAAAAGGGAATAAGGGCGACACGGAAATGTTGAATACTCATACTCTTCCT
TTTTCAATATTATTGAAGCATTTATCAGGGTTATTGTCTCATGAGCGGATACATATTTGAATGTATTTAG
AAAAATAAACAAATAGGGGTTCCGCGCACATTTCCCCGAAAAGTGCCACCTGACGTC
