Features (pLannotate 1.2.2; 24 found; start..end, strand, type, name):
      1..380     +  enhancer       CMV enhancer: human cytomegalovirus immediate early enhancer
    381..584     +  promoter       CMV promoter: human cytomegalovirus (CMV) immediate early promoter
    586..605     +  promoter       PLtetO-1 promoter (fragment): modified phage lambda PL promoter with tet operator sites (Lutz and Bujard, 1997)
    607..626     +  promoter       PLtetO-1 promoter (fragment): modified phage lambda PL promoter with tet operator sites (Lutz and Bujard, 1997)
    634..667     +  promoter       TRE3GV promoter (fragment): 3rd-generation Tet-responsive promoter that can be activated by binding of Tet-On® 3G, optimized for retroviral and lentiviral vectors
    802..826     +  protein_bind   attB1: mutant version of attB; recombination site for the Gateway® BP reaction BP Clonase™
    832..3210    +  CDS            PTPRA: PTPRA_HUMAN - Also known as PTPA, PTPRL2. Experimental evidence at protein level: Swiss-Prot protein existence level 1. Tyrosine protein phosphatase which is involved in integrin- mediated focal adhesion formation (By similarity). Following integrin engagement, specifically recruits BCAR3, BCAR1 and CRK to focal adhesions thereby promoting SRC-mediated phosphorylation of BRAC1 and the subsequent activation of PAK and small GTPase RAC1 and CDC42 (By similarity). From Homo sapiens (Human).
   3215..3239    -  protein_bind   attB2: mutant version of attB; recombination site for the Gateway® BP reaction BP Clonase™
   3253..3969    +  CDS            EGFP: EGFP is a basic (constitutively fluorescent) green fluorescent protein published in 1996, derived from Aequorea victoria. It is reported to be a rapidly-maturing weak dimer with moderate acid sensitivity.
   4058..4282    +  polyA_signal   bGH poly(A) signal: bovine growth hormone polyadenylation signal
   4286..4307    +  promoter       SV40 promoter (fragment): SV40 enhancer and early promoter
   4328..4561    +  rep_origin     f1 ori (fragment) (sequence partly withheld): f1 bacteriophage origin of replication; arrow indicates direction of (+) strand synthesis
   4566..4613    +  protein_bind   FRT: FLP-mediated recombination occurs in the 8-bp core sequence TCTAGAAA (Turan and Bode, 2011). FLP recombinase from the Saccharomyces cerevisiae 2μ plasmid
   4621..5643    +  CDS            HygR: aminoglycoside phosphotransferase from E. coli; aph(4)-Ia; confers resistance to hygromycin
   5653..5778    +  CDS            ble (fragment): BLE_KLEPN - Experimental evidence at protein level: Swiss-Prot protein existence level 1. Binding protein with a strong affinity to the bleomycin family of antibiotics. Binds to CL990; an antimitotic-antibiotic compound. From Klebsiella pneumoniae.
   5773..5894    +  polyA_signal   SV40 poly(A) signal: SV40 polyadenylation signal
   5967..5983    -  protein_bind   lac operator: The lac repressor binds to the lac operator to inhibit transcription in E. coli. This inhibition can be relieved by adding lactose or isopropyl-β-D-thiogalactopyranoside (IPTG). lac repressor encoded by lacI
   5991..6021    -  promoter       lac promoter: promoter for the E. coli lac operon
   6036..6057    -  protein_bind   CAP binding site: CAP binding activates transcription in the presence of cAMP. E. coli catabolite activator protein
   6070..6162    -  CDS            lacI (fragment): lac repressor; lacI; The lac repressor binds to the lac operator to inhibit transcription in E. coli. This inhibition can be relieved by adding lactose or isopropyl-β-D-thiogalactopyranoside (IPTG).
   6345..6933    -  rep_origin     ori: high-copy-number ColE1/pMB1/pBR322/pUC origin of replication
   7104..7964    -  CDS            AmpR: β-lactamase; bla; confers resistance to ampicillin, carbenicillin, and related antibiotics
   7965..8069    -  promoter       AmpR promoter: bla
   8128..8180    -  misc_feature   bom (fragment): basis of mobility region from pBR322
>Addgene plasmid #139639 | PTPRA_C723S-GFP fusion | addgene full sequence | sequence record 275766 | Addgene NGS Result
GACATTGATTATTGACTAGTTATTAATAGTAATCAATTACGGGGTCATTAGTTCATAGCCCATATATGGA
GTTCCGCGTTACATAACTTACGGTAAATGGCCCGCCTGGCTGACCGCCCAACGACCCCCGCCCATTGACG
TCAATAATGACGTATGTTCCCATAGTAACGCCAATAGGGACTTTCCATTGACGTCAATGGGTGGAGTATT
TACGGTAAACTGCCCACTTGGCAGTACATCAAGTGTATCATATGCCAAGTACGCCCCCTATTGACGTCAA
TGACGGTAAATGGCCCGCCTGGCATTATGCCCAGTACATGACCTTATGGGACTTTCCTACTTGGCAGTAC
ATCTACGTATTAGTCATCGCTATTACCATGGTGATGCGGTTTTGGCAGTACATCAATGGGCGTGGATAGC
GGTTTGACTCACGGGGATTTCCAAGTCTCCACCCCATTGACGTCAATGGGAGTTTGTTTTGGCACCAAAA
TCAACGGGACTTTCCAAAATGTCGTAACAACTCCGCCCCATTGACGCAAATGGGCGGTAGGCGTGTACGG
TGGGAGGTCTATATAAGCAGAGCTCTCCCTATCAGTGATAGAGATCTCCCTATCAGTGATAGAGATCGTC
GACGAGCTCGTTTAGTGAACCGTCAGATCGCCTGGAGACGCCATCCACGCTGTTTTGACCTCCATAGAAG
ACACCGGGACCGATCCAGCCTCCGGACTCTAGCGTTTAAACTTAAGCTTGGTACCGAGCTCGGATCCACT
AGTCCAGTGTGGTGGAATTCTGCAGATATCGACAAGTTTGTACAAAAAAGCAGGCTCCACCATGGATTCC
TGGTTCATTCTTGTTCTGCTCGGCAGTGGTCTGATATGTGTCAGTGCCAACAATGCTACCACAGTTGCAC
CTTCTGTAGGAATTACAAGATTAATTAACTCATCAACGGCAGAACCAGTTAAAGAAGAGGCCAAAACTTC
AAATCCAACTTCTTCACTAACTTCTCTTTCTGTGGCACCAACATTCAGCCCAAATATAACTCTGGGACCC
ACCTATTTAACCACTGTCAATTCTTCAGACTCTGACAATGGGACCACAAGAACAGCAAGCACCAATTCTA
TAGGCATTACAATTTCACCAAATGGAACGTGGCTTCCAGATAACCAGTTCACGGATGCCAGAACAGAACC
CTGGGAGGGGAATTCCAGCACCGCAGCAACCACTCCAGAAACTTTCCCTCCTTCAGATGAGACACCAATT
ATTGCGGTGATGGTGGCCCTGTCCTCTCTGCTAGTGATCGTGTTTATTATCATAGTTTTGTACATGTTAA
GGTTTAAGAAATACAAGCAAGCTGGGAGCCATTCCAATTCTTTCCGCTTATCCAACGGCCGCACTGAGGA
TGTGGAGCCCCAGAGTGTGCCACTTCTGGCCAGATCCCCAAGCACCAACAGGAAATACCCACCCCTGCCC
GTGGACAAGCTGGAAGAGGAAATTAACCGGAGAATGGCAGACGACAATAAGCTCTTCAGGGAGGAATTCA
ACGCTCTCCCTGCATGTCCTATCCAGGCCACCTGTGAGGCTGCTTCCAAGGAGGAAAACAAGGAAAAAAA
TCGATATGTAAACATCTTGCCTTATGACCACTCTAGAGTCCACCTGACACCGGTTGAAGGGGTTCCAGAT
TCTGATTACATCAATGCTTCATTCATCAACGGTTACCAAGAAAAGAACAAATTCATTGCTGCACAAGGAC
CAAAAGAAGAAACGGTGAATGATTTCTGGCGGATGATCTGGGAACAAAACACAGCCACCATCGTCATGGT
TACCAACCTGAAGGAGAGAAAGGAGTGCAAGTGCGCCCAGTACTGGCCAGACCAAGGCTGCTGGACCTAT
GGGAATATTCGGGTGTCTGTAGAGGATGTGACTGTCCTGGTGGACTACACAGTACGGAAGTTCTGCATCC
AGCAGGTGGGCGACATGACCAACAGAAAGCCACAGCGCCTCATCACTCAGTTCCACTTTACCAGCTGGCC
AGACTTTGGGGTGCCTTTTACCCCGATCGGCATGCTCAAGTTCCTCAAGAAGGTGAAGGCCTGTAACCCT
CAGTATGCAGGGGCCATCGTGGTCCACTGCAGTGCAGGTGTAGGGCGTACAGGTACCTTTGTCGTCATTG
ATGCCATGCTGGACATGATGCATACAGAACGGAAGGTGGACATGTATGGCTTTGTGAGCCGGATCCGGGC
ACAGCGCTGCCAGATGGTGCAAACCGATATGCAGTATGTCTTCATATACCAAGCCCTTCTGGAGCATTAT
CTCTATGGAGATACAGAACTGGAAGTGACCTCTCTAGAAACCCACCTGCAGAAAATTTACAACAAAATCC
CAGGGACCAGCAACAATGGATTAGAGGAGGAGTTTAAGAAGTTAACATCAATCAAAATCCAGAATGACAA
GATGCGGACTGGAAACCTTCCAGCCAACATGAAGAAGAACCGTGTTTTACAGATCATTCCATATGAATTC
AACAGAGTGATCATTCCAGTTAAGCGGGGCGAAGAGAATACAGACTATGTGAACGCATCCTTTATTGATG
GCTACCGGCAGAAGGACTCCTATATCGCCAGCCAGGGCCCTCTTCTCCACACAATTGAGGACTTCTGGCG
AATGATCTGGGAGTGGAAATCCTGCTCTATCGTGATGCTAACAGAACTGGAGGAGAGAGGCCAGGAGAAG
TGTGCCCAGTACTGGCCATCTGATGGACTGGTGTCCTATGGAGATATTACAGTGGAACTGAAGAAGGAGG
AGGAATGTGAGAGCTACACCGTCCGAGACCTCCTGGTCACCAACACCAGGGAGAATAAGAGCCGGCAGAT
CCGGCAGTTCCACTTCCATGGCTGGCCTGAAGTGGGCATCCCCAGTGACGGAAAGGGCATGATCAGCATC
ATCGCCGCCGTGCAGAAGCAGCAGCAGCAGTCAGGGAACCACCCCATCACCGTGCACTCCAGCGCCGGGG
CAGGAAGGACGGGGACCTTCTGTGCCCTGAGCACCGTCCTGGAGCGTGTGAAAGCAGAGGGGATTTTGGA
TGTCTTCCAGACTGTCAAGAGCCTGCGGCTACAGAGGCCACACATGGTCCAGACACTGGAACAGTATGAG
TTCTGCTACAAGGTGGTGCAGGAGTATATTGATGCATTCTCAGATTATGCCAACTTCAAGTTGGACCCAG
CTTTCTTGTACAAAGTGGTGAGCTCCGCCACCATGGTGAGCAAGGGCGAGGAGCTGTTCACCGGGGTGGT
GCCCATCCTGGTCGAGCTGGACGGCGACGTAAACGGCCACAAGTTCAGCGTGTCCGGCGAGGGCGAGGGC
GATGCCACCTACGGCAAGCTGACCCTGAAGTTCATCTGCACCACCGGCAAGCTGCCCGTGCCCTGGCCCA
CCCTCGTGACCACCCTGACCTACGGCGTGCAGTGCTTCAGCCGCTACCCCGACCACATGAAGCAGCACGA
CTTCTTCAAGTCCGCCATGCCCGAAGGCTACGTCCAGGAGCGCACCATCTTCTTCAAGGACGACGGCAAC
TACAAGACCCGCGCCGAGGTGAAGTTCGAGGGCGACACCCTGGTGAACCGCATCGAGCTGAAGGGCATCG
ACTTCAAGGAGGACGGCAACATCCTGGGGCACAAGCTGGAGTACAACTACAACAGCCACAACGTCTATAT
CATGGCCGACAAGCAGAAGAACGGCATCAAGGTGAACTTCAAGATCCGCCACAACATCGAGGACGGCAGC
GTGCAGCTCGCCGACCACTACCAGCAGAACACCCCCATCGGCGACGGCCCCGTGCTGCTGCCCGACAACC
ACTACCTGAGCACCCAGTCCGCCCTGAGCAAAGACCCCAACGAGAAGCGCGATCACATGGTCCTGCTGGA
GTTCGTGACCGCCGCCGGGATCACTCTCGGCATGGACGAGCTGTACAAGCACCGGTCCACGTGACGTAAG
CTAGATCCAGCACAGTGGCGGCCGCTCGAGTCTAGAGGGCCCGTTTAAACCCGCTGATCAGCCTCGACTG
TGCCTTCTAGTTGCCAGCCATCTGTTGTTTGCCCCTCCCCCGTGCCTTCCTTGACCCTGGAAGGTGCCAC
TCCCACTGTCCTTTCCTAATAAAATGAGGAAATTGCATCGCATTGTCTGAGTAGGTGTCATTCTATTCTG
GGGGGTGGGGTGGGGCAGGACAGCAAGGGGGAGGATTGGGAAGACAATAGCAGGCATGCTGGGGATGCGG
TGGGCTCTATGGCTTCTGAGGCGGAAAGAACCAGCTGGGGCTCTAGGGGGTATCCCC
[124 nt withheld, positions 4328-4451]
C
[91 nt withheld, positions 4453-4543]
AGGGTGATGGTTCACGTACCTAGAAGTTCCTATTCCGAAGTTCCTATTCTCTAGAAAGTATAGGAACTTC
CTTGGCCAAAAAGCCTGAACTCACCGCGACGTCTGTCGAGAAGTTTCTGATCGAAAAGTTCGACAGCGTC
TCCGACCTGATGCAGCTCTCGGAGGGCGAAGAATCTCGTGCTTTCAGCTTCGATGTAGGAGGGCGTGGAT
ATGTCCTGCGGGTAAATAGCTGCGCCGATGGTTTCTACAAAGATCGTTATGTTTATCGGCACTTTGCATC
GGCCGCGCTCCCGATTCCGGAAGTGCTTGACATTGGGGAATTCAGCGAGAGCCTGACCTATTGCATCTCC
CGCCGTGCACAGGGTGTCACGTTGCAAGACCTGCCTGAAACCGAACTGCCCGCTGTTCTGCAGCCGGTCG
CGGAGGCCATGGATGCGATCGCTGCGGCCGATCTTAGCCAGACGAGCGGGTTCGGCCCATTCGGACCGCA
AGGAATCGGTCAATACACTACATGGCGTGATTTCATATGCGCGATTGCTGATCCCCATGTGTATCACTGG
CAAACTGTGATGGACGACACCGTCAGTGCGTCCGTCGCGCAGGCTCTCGATGAGCTGATGCTTTGGGCCG
AGGACTGCCCCGAAGTCCGGCACCTCGTGCACGCGGATTTCGGCTCCAACAATGTCCTGACGGACAATGG
CCGCATAACAGCGGTCATTGACTGGAGCGAGGCGATGTTCGGGGATTCCCAATACGAGGTCGCCAACATC
TTCTTCTGGAGGCCGTGGTTGGCTTGTATGGAGCAGCAGACGCGCTACTTCGAGCGGAGGCATCCGGAGC
TTGCAGGATCGCCGCGGCTCCGGGCGTATATGCTCCGCATTGGTCTTGACCAACTCTATCAGAGCTTGGT
TGACGGCAATTTCGATGATGCAGCTTGGGCGCAGGGTCGATGCGACGCAATCGTCCGATCCGGAGCCGGG
ACTGTCGGGCGTACACAAATCGCCCGCAGAAGCGCGGCCGTCTGGACCGATGGCTGTGTAGAAGTACTCG
CCGATAGTGGAAACCGACGCCCCAGCACTCGTCCGAGGGCAAAGGAATAGCACGTACTACGAGATTTCGA
TTCCACCGCCGCCTTCTATGAAAGGTTGGGCTTCGGAATCGTTTTCCGGGACGCCGGCTGGATGATCCTC
CAGCGCGGGGATCTCATGCTGGAGTTCTTCGCCCACCCCAACTTGTTTATTGCAGCTTATAATGGTTACA
AATAAAGCAATAGCATCACAAATTTCACAAATAAAGCATTTTTTTCACTGCATTCTAGTTGTGGTTTGTC
CAAACTCATCAATGTATCTTATCATGTCTGTATACCGTCGACCTCTAGCTAGAGCTTGGCGTAATCATGG
TCATAGCTGTTTCCTGTGTGAAATTGTTATCCGCTCACAATTCCACACAACATACGAGCCGGAAGCATAA
AGTGTAAAGCCTGGGGTGCCTAATGAGTGAGCTAACTCACATTAATTGCGTTGCGCTCACTGCCCGCTTT
CCAGTCGGGAAACCTGTCGTGCCAGCTGCATTAATGAATCGGCCAACGCGCGGGGAGAGGCGGTTTGCGT
ATTGGGCGCTCTTCCGCTTCCTCGCTCACTGACTCGCTGCGCTCGGTCGTTCGGCTGCGGCGAGCGGTAT
CAGCTCACTCAAAGGCGGTAATACGGTTATCCACAGAATCAGGGGATAACGCAGGAAAGAACATGTGAGC
AAAAGGCCAGCAAAAGGCCAGGAACCGTAAAAAGGCCGCGTTGCTGGCGTTTTTCCATAGGCTCCGCCCC
CCTGACGAGCATCACAAAAATCGACGCTCAAGTCAGAGGTGGCGAAACCCGACAGGACTATAAAGATACC
AGGCGTTTCCCCCTGGAAGCTCCCTCGTGCGCTCTCCTGTTCCGACCCTGCCGCTTACCGGATACCTGTC
CGCCTTTCTCCCTTCGGGAAGCGTGGCGCTTTCTCATAGCTCACGCTGTAGGTATCTCAGTTCGGTGTAG
GTCGTTCGCTCCAAGCTGGGCTGTGTGCACGAACCCCCCGTTCAGCCCGACCGCTGCGCCTTATCCGGTA
ACTATCGTCTTGAGTCCAACCCGGTAAGACACGACTTATCGCCACTGGCAGCAGCCACTGGTAACAGGAT
TAGCAGAGCGAGGTATGTAGGCGGTGCTACAGAGTTCTTGAAGTGGTGGCCTAACTACGGCTACACTAGA
AGAACAGTATTTGGTATCTGCGCTCTGCTGAAGCCAGTTACCTTCGGAAAAAGAGTTGGTAGCTCTTGAT
CCGGCAAACAAACCACCGCTGGTAGCGGTGGTTTTTTTGTTTGCAAGCAGCAGATTACGCGCAGAAAAAA
AGGATCTCAAGAAGATCCTTTGATCTTTTCTACGGGGTCTGACGCTCAGTGGAACGAAAACTCACGTTAA
GGGATTTTGGTCATGAGATTATCAAAAAGGATCTTCACCTAGATCCTTTTAAATTAAAAATGAAGTTTTA
AATCAATCTAAAGTATATATGAGTAAACTTGGTCTGACAGTTACCAATGCTTAATCAGTGAGGCACCTAT
CTCAGCGATCTGTCTATTTCGTTCATCCATAGTTGCCTGACTCCCCGTCGTGTAGATAACTACGATACGG
GAGGGCTTACCATCTGGCCCCAGTGCTGCAATGATACCGCGAGACCCACGCTCACCGGCTCCAGATTTAT
CAGCAATAAACCAGCCAGCCGGAAGGGCCGAGCGCAGAAGTGGTCCTGCAACTTTATCCGCCTCCATCCA
GTCTATTAATTGTTGCCGGGAAGCTAGAGTAAGTAGTTCGCCAGTTAATAGTTTGCGCAACGTTGTTGCC
ATTGCTACAGGCATCGTGGTGTCACGCTCGTCGTTTGGTATGGCTTCATTCAGCTCCGGTTCCCAACGAT
CAAGGCGAGTTACATGATCCCCCATGTTGTGCAAAAAAGCGGTTAGCTCCTTCGGTCCTCCGATCGTTGT
CAGAAGTAAGTTGGCCGCAGTGTTATCACTCATGGTTATGGCAGCACTGCATAATTCTCTTACTGTCATG
CCATCCGTAAGATGCTTTTCTGTGACTGGTGAGTACTCAACCAAGTCATTCTGAGAATAGTGTATGCGGC
GACCGAGTTGCTCTTGCCCGGCGTCAATACGGGATAATACCGCGCCACATAGCAGAACTTTAAAAGTGCT
CATCATTGGAAAACGTTCTTCGGGGCGAAAACTCTCAAGGATCTTACCGCTGTTGAGATCCAGTTCGATG
TAACCCACTCGTGCACCCAACTGATCTTCAGCATCTTTTACTTTCACCAGCGTTTCTGGGTGAGCAAAAA
CAGGAAGGCAAAATGCCGCAAAAAAGGGAATAAGGGCGACACGGAAATGTTGAATACTCATACTCTTCCT
TTTTCAATATTATTGAAGCATTTATCAGGGTTATTGTCTCATGAGCGGATACATATTTGAATGTATTTAG
AAAAATAAACAAATAGGGGTTCCGCGCACATTTCCCCGAAAAGTGCCACCTGACGTCGACGGATCGGGAG
ATCTCCCGATCCCCTATGGTGCACTCTCAGTACAATCTGCTCTGATGCCGCATAGTTAAGCCAGTATCTG
CTCCCTGCTTGTGTGTTGGAGGTCGCTGAGTAGTGCGCGAGCAAAATTTAAGCTACAACAAGGCAAGGCT
TGACCGACAATTGCATGAAGAATCTGCTTAGGGTTAGGCGTTTTGCGCTGCTTCGCGATGTACGGGCCAG
ATATACGCGTT
